>Addgene plasmid #169931 | BCL6-GFP in Artichoke | addgene full sequence | sequence record 338372 | Addgene NGS Result
TGTAGTCTTATGCAATACTCTTGTAGTCTTGCAACATGGTAACGATGAGTTAGCAACATGCCTTACAAGG
AGAGAAAAAGCACCGTGCATGCCGATTGGTGGAAGTAAGGTGGTACGATCGTGCCTTATTAGGAAGGCAA
CAGACGGGTCTGACATGGATTGGACGAACCACTGAATTGCCGCATTGCAGAGATATTGTATTTAAGTGCC
TAGCTCGATACATAAACGGGTCTCTCTGGTTAGACCAGATCTGAGCCTGGGAGCTCTCTGGCTAACTAGG
GAACCCACTGCTTAAGCCTCAATAAAGCTTGCCTTGAGTGCTTCAAGTAGTGTGTGCCCGTCTGTTGTGT
GACTCTGGTAACTAGAGATCCCTCAGACCCTTTTAGTCAGTGTGGAAAATCTCTAGCAGTGGCGCCCGAA
CAGGGACTTGAAAGCGAAAGGGAAACCAGAGGAGCTCTCTCGACGCAGGACTCGGCTTGCTGAAGCGCGC
ACGGCAAGAGGCGAGGGGCGGCGACTGGTGAGTACGCCAAAAATTTTGACTAGCGGAGGCTAGAAGGAGA
GAGATGGGTGCGAGAGCGTCAGTATTAAGCGGGGGAGAATTAGATCGCGATGGGAAAAAATTCGGTTAAG
GCCAGGGGGAAAGAAAAAATATAAATTAAAACATATAGTATGGGCAAGCAGGGAGCTAGAACGATTCGCA
GTTAATCCTGGCCTGTTAGAAACATCAGAAGGCTGTAGACAAATACTGGGACAGCTACAACCATCCCTTC
AGACAGGATCAGAAGAACTTAGATCATTATATAATACAGTAGCAACCCTCTATTGTGTGCATCAAAGGAT
AGAGATAAAAGACACCAAGGAAGCTTTAGACAAGATAGAGGAAGAGCAAAACAAAAGTAAGACCACCGCA
CAGCAAGCGGCCGCTGATCTTCAGACCTGGAGGAGGAGATATGAGGGACAATTGGAGAAGTGAATTATAT
AAATATAAAGTAGTAAAAATTGAACCATTAGGAGTAGCACCCACCAAGGCAAAGAGAAGAGTGGTGCAGA
GAGAAAAAAGAGCAGTGGGAATAGGAGCTTTGTTCCTTGGGTTCTTGGGAGCAGCAGGAAGCACTATGGG
CGCAGCGTCAATGACGCTGACGGTACAGGCCAGACAATTATTGTCTGGTATAGTGCAGCAGCAGAACAAT
TTGCTGAGGGCTATTGAGGCGCAACAGCATCTGTTGCAACTCACAGTCTGGGGCATCAAGCAGCTCCAGG
CAAGAATCCTGGCTGTGGAAAGATACCTAAAGGATCAACAGCTCCTGGGGATTTGGGGTTGCTCTGGAAA
ACTCATTTGCACCACTGCTGTGCCTTGGAATGCTAGTTGGAGTAATAAATCTCTGGAACAGATTTGGAAT
CACACGACCTGGATGGAGTGGGACAGAGAAATTAACAATTACACAAGCTTAATACACTCCTTAATTGAAG
AATCGCAAAACCAGCAAGAAAAGAATGAACAAGAATTATTGGAATTAGATAAATGGGCAAGTTTGTGGAA
TTGGTTTAACATAACAAATTGGCTGTGGTATATAAAATTATTCATAATGATAGTAGGAGGCTTGGTAGGT
TTAAGAATAGTTTTTGCTGTACTTTCTATAGTGAATAGAGTTAGGCAGGGATATTCACCATTATCGTTTC
AGACCCACCTCCCAACCCCGAGGGGACCCTATTCCAGCACATATGAGCTAGCTGCAGTAACGCCATTTTG
CAAGGCATGGAAAAATACCAAACCAAGAATAGAGAAGTTCAGATCAAGGGCGGGTACATGAAAATAGCTA
ACGTTGGGCCAAACAGGATATCTGCGGTGAGCAGTTTCGGCCCCGGCCCGGGGCCAAGAACAGATGGTCA
CCGCAGTTTCGGCCCCGGCCCGAGGCCAAGAACAGATGGTCCCCAGATATGGCCCAACCCTCAGCAGTTT
CTTAAGACCCATCAGATGTTTCCAGGCTCCCCCAAGGACCTGAAATGACCCTGCGCCTTATTTGAATTAA
CCAATCAGCCTGCTTCTCGCTTCTGTTCGCGCGCTTCTGCTTCCCGAGCTCTATAAAAGAGCTCACAACC
CCTCACTCGGCGCGCCAGTCCTCCGACAGACTGAGTCGGCCGGTCGAATCAAGCTTATCGATACCGTCGA
CTCCGGAATAGCCACCATGGAGACGGATCAAACAAGTTTGTACAAAAAAGTTGGCACCATGGCCTCGCCG
GCT
[372 nt withheld, positions 2244-2615]
GCAGAGATGGTTTCTGCCATCAAGCCTCCTCGTGAAGAGTTCCTCAACAGCCGGATGCTGATGCCCCAAG
ACATCATGGCCTATCGGGGTTGTGAGGTGGTGGAGAACAACCTGCCACTGAGGAGCGCCCCTGGGTGTGA
GAGCAGAGCCTTTGCCCCCAGCCTGTACAGTGGCCTGTCCACACCGCCAGCCTCTTATTCCATGTACAGC
CACCTCCCTGTCAGCAGCCTCCTCTTCTCCGATGAGGAGTTTCGGGATGTCCGGATGCCTGTGGCCAACC
CCTTCCCCAAGGAGCGGGCACTCCCATGTGATAGTGCCAGGCCAGTCCCTGGTGAGTACAGCCGGCCGAC
TTTGGAGGTGTCCCCCAATGTGTGCCACAGCAATATCTATTCACCCAAGGAAACAATCCCAGAAGAGGCA
CGAAGTGATATGCACTACAGTGTGGCTGAGGGCCTCAAACCTGCTGCCCCCTCAGCCCGAAATGCCCCCT
ACTTCCCTTGTGACAAGGCCAGCAAAGAAGAAGAGAGACCCTCCTCGGAAGATGAGATTGCCCTGCATTT
CGAGCCCCCCAATGCACCCCTGAACCGGAAGGGTCTGGTTAGTCCACAGAGCCCCCAGAAATCTGACTGC
CAGCCCAACTCGCCCACAGAGTCCTGCAGCAGTAAGAATGCCTGCATCCTCCAGGCTTCTGGCTCCCCTC
CAGCCAAGAGCCCCACTGACCCCAAAGCCTGCAACTGGAAGAAATACAAGTTCATCGTGCTCAACAGCCT
CAATCAGAATGCCAAACCAGAGGGGCCTGAGCAGGCTGAGCTGGGCCGCCTTTCCCCACGAGCCTACACG
GCCCCACCTGCCTGCCAGCCACCCATGGAGCCTGAGAACCTTGACCTCCAGTCCCCAACCAAGCTGAGTG
CCAGCGGGGAGGACTCCACCATCCCACAAGCCAGCCGGCTCAATAACATCGTTAACAGGTCCATGACGGG
CTCTCCCCGCAGCAGCAGCGAGAGCCACTCACCACTCTACATGCACCCCCCGAAGTGCACGTCCTGCGGC
TCTCAGTCCCCACAGCATGCAGAGATGTGCCTCCACACCGCTGGCCCCACGTTCCCTGAGGAGATGGGAG
AGACCCAGTCTGAGTACTCAGATTCTAGCTGTGAGAACGGGGCCTTCTTCTGCAATGAGTGTGACTGCCG
CTTCTCTGAGGAGGCCTCACTCAAGAGGCACACGCTGCAGACCCACAGTGACAAACCCTACAAGTGTGAC
CGCTGCCAGGCCTCCTTCCGCTACAAGGGCAACCTCGCCAGCCACAAGACCGTCCATACCGGTGAGAAAC
CCTATCGTTGCAACATCTGTGGGGCCCAGTTCAACCGGCCAGCCAACCTGAAAACCCACACTCGAATTCA
CTCTGGAGAGAAGCCCTACAAATGCGAAACCTGCGGAGCCAGATTTGTACAGGTGGCCCACCTCCGTGCC
CATGTGCTTATCCACACTGGTGAGAAGCCCTATCCCTGTGAAATCTGTGGCACCCGTTTCCGGCACCTTC
AGACTCTGAAGAGCCACCTGCGAATCCACACAGGAGAGAAACCTTACCATTGTGAGAAGTGTAACCTGCA
TTTCCGTCACAAAAGCCAGCTGCGACTTCACTTGCGCCAGAAGCATGGCGCCATCACCAACACCAAGGTG
CAATACCGCGTGTCAGCCACTGACCTGCCTCCGGAGCTCCCCAAAGCCTGCTTGCCAACTTTCTTGTACA
AAGTGGTTCGATACGTCTCAGCTGAAGCTGCTGCAAAGGAAGCTGCAGCTAAGGAGGCTGCAGCTAAGGC
TGTGAGCAAGGGCGAGGAGCTGTTCACCGGGGTGGTGCCCATCCTGGTCGAGCTGGACGGCGACGTAAAC
GGCCACAAGTTCAGCGTGTCCGGCGAGGGCGAGGGCGATGCCACCTACGGCAAGCTGACCCTGAAGTTCA
TCTGCACCACCGGCAAGCTGCCCGTGCCCTGGCCCACCCTCGTGACCACCCTGACCTACGGCGTGCAGTG
CTTCAGCCGCTACCCCGACCACATGAAGCAGCACGACTTCTTCAAGTCCGCCATGCCCGAAGGCTACGTC
CAGGAGCGCACCATCTTCTTCAAGGACGACGGCAACTACAAGACCCGCGCCGAGGTGAAGTTCGAGGGCG
ACACCCTGGTGAACCGCATCGAGCTGAAGGGCATCGACTTCAAGGAGGACGGCAACATCCTGGGGCACAA
GCTGGAGTACAACTACAACAGCCACAACGTCTATATCATGGCCGACAAGCAGAAGAACGGCATCAAGGTG
AACTTCAAGATCCGCCACAACATCGAGGACGGCAGCGTGCAGCTCGCCGACCACTACCAGCAGAACACCC
CCATCGGCGACGGCCCCGTGCTGCTGCCCGACAACCACTACCTGAGCACCCAGTCCGCCCTGAGCAAAGA
CCCCAACGAGAAGCGCGATCACATGGTCCTGCTGGAGTTCGTGACCGCCGCCGGGATCACTCTCGGCATG
GACGAGCTGTACAAGTAAATGCATGAGTAACTGAGGATCCGCCCCTCTCCCTCCCCCCCCCCTAACGTTA
CTGGCCGAAGCCGCTTGGAATAAGGCCGGTGTGCGTTTGTCTATATGTTATTTTCCACCATATTGCCGTC
TTTTGGCAATGTGAGGGCCCGGAAACCTGGCCCTGTCTTCTTGACGAGCATTCCTAGGGGTCTTTCCCCT
CTCGCCAAAGGAATGCAAGGTCTGTTGAATGTCGTGAAGGAAGCAGTTCCTCTGGAAGCTTCTTGAAGAC
AAACAACGTCTGTAGCGACCCTTTGCAGGCAGCGGAACCCCCCACCTGGCGACAGGTGCCTCTGCGGCCA
AAAGCCACGTGTATAAGATACACCTGCAAAGGCGGCACAACCCCAGTGCCACGTTGTGAGTTGGATAGTT
GTGGAAAGAGTCAAATGGCTCTCCTCAAGCGTATTCAACAAGGGGCTGAAGGATGCCCAGAAGGTACCCC
ATTGTATGGGATCTGATCTGGGGCCTCGGTACACATGCTTTACATGTGTTTAGTCGAGGTTAAAAAAACG
TCTAGGCCCCCCGAACCACGGGGACGTGGTTTTCCTTTGAAAAACACGATGATAATATGGCCACAACCCT
GGAATTCGCCACCATGGTGAGCAAGGGCGAGGAGGATAACATGGCCATCATCAAGGAGTTCATGCGCTTC
AAGGTGCACATGGAGGGCTCCGTGAACGGCCACGAGTTCGAGATCGAGGGCGAGGGCGAGGGCCGCCCCT
ACGAGGGCACCCAGACCGCCAAGCTGAAGGTGACCAAGGGTGGCCCCCTGCCCTTCGCCTGGGACATCCT
GTCCCCTCAGTTCATGTACGGCTCCAAGGCCTACGTGAAGCACCCCGCCGACATCCCCGACTACTTGAAG
CTGTCCTTCCCCGAGGGCTTCAAGTGGGAGCGCGTGATGAACTTCGAGGACGGCGGCGTGGTGACCGTGA
CCCAGGACTCCTCCCTGCAGGACGGCGAGTTCATCTACAAGGTGAAGCTGCGCGGCACCAACTTCCCCTC
CGACGGCCCCGTAATGCAGAAGAAGACCATGGGCTGGGAGGCCTCCTCCGAGCGGATGTACCCCGAGGAC
GGCGCCCTGAAGGGCGAGATCAAGCAGAGGCTGAAGCTGAAGGACGGCGGCCACTACGACGCTGAGGTCA
AGACCACCTACAAGGCCAAGAAGCCCGTGCAGCTGCCCGGCGCCTACAACGTCAACATCAAGTTGGACAT
CACCTCCCACAACGAGGACTACACCATCGTGGAACAGTACGAACGCGCCGAGGGCCGCCACTCCACCGGC
GGCATGGACGAGCTGTACAAGTAAACTAGTAAGCTTGGCGTAACTAGATCTTGAGACAAATGGCAGTATT
CATCCACAATTTTAAAAGAAAAGGGGGGATTGGGGGGTACAGTGCAGGGGAAAGAATAGTAGACATAATA
GCAACAGACATACAAACTAAAGAATTACAAAAACAAATTACAAAAATTCAAAATTTTCGGGTTTATTACA
GGGACAGCAGAGATCCACTTTGGGCTCGAGGGGGCCCGGGTGCAAAGATGGATAAAGTTTTAAACAGAGA
GGAATCTTTGCAGCTAATGGACCTTCTAGGTCTTGAAAGGAGTGGGAATTGGCTCCGGTGCCCGTCAGTG
GGCAGAGCGCACATCGCCCACAGTCCCCGAGAAGTTGGGGGGAGGGGTCGGCAATTGATCCGGTGCCTAG
AGAAGGTGGCGCGGGGTAAACTGGGAAAGTGATGTCGTGTACTGGCTCCGCCTTTTTCCCGAGGGTGGGG
GAGAACCGTATATAAGTGCAGTAGTCGCCGTGAACGTTCTTTTTCGCAACGGGTTTGCCGCCAGAACACA
GGTAAGTGCCGTGTGTGGTTCCCGCGGGCCTGGCCTCTTTACGGGTTATGGCCCTTGCGTGCCTTGAATT
ACTTCCACCTGGCTGCAGTACGTGATTCTTGATCCCGAGCTTCGGGTTGGAAGTGGGTGGGAGAGTTCGA
GGCCTTGCGCTTAAGGAGCCCCTTCGCCTCGTGCTTGAGTTGAGGCCTGGCCTGGGCGCTGGGGCCGCCG
CGTGCGAATCTGGTGGCACCTTCGCGCCTGTCTCGCTGCTTTCGATAAGTCTCTAGCCATTTAAAATTTT
TGATGACCTGCTGCGACGCTTTTTTTCTGGCAAGATAGTCTTGTAAATGCGGGCCAAGATCTGCACACTG
GTATTTCGGTTTTTGGGGCCGCGGGCGGCGACGGGGCCCGTGCGTCCCAGCGCACATGTTCGGCGAGGCG
GGGCCTGCGAGCGCGGCCACCGAGAATCGGACGGGGGTAGTCTCAAGCTGGCCGGCCTGCTCTGGTGCCT
GGCCTCGCGCCGCCGTGTATCGCCCCGCCCTGGGCGGCAAGGCTGGCCCGGTCGGCACCAGTTGCGTGAG
CGGAAAGATGGCCGCTTCCCGGCCCTGCTGCAGGGAGCTCAAAATGGAGGACGCGGCGCTCGGGAGAGCG
GGCGGGTGAGTCACCCACACAAAGGAAAAGGGCCTTTCCGTCCTCAGCCGTCGCTTCATGTGACTCCACG
GAGTACCGGGCGCCGTCCAGGCACCTCGATTAGTTCTCGAGCTTTTGGAGTACGTCGTCTTTAGGTTGGG
GGGAGGGGTTTTATGCGATGGAGTTTCCCCACACTGAGTGGGTGGAGACTGAAGTTAGGCCAGCTTGGCA
CTTGATGTAATTCTCCTTGGAATTTGCCCTTTTTGAGTTTGGATCTTGGTTCATTCTCAAGCCTCAGACA
GTGGTTCAAAGTTTTTTTCTTCCATTTCAGGTGTCGTGACGTACGGCCACCATGACCGAGTACAAGCCCA
CGGTGCGCCTCGCCACCCGCGACGACGTCCCCAGGGCCGTACGCACCCTCGCCGCCGCGTTCGCCGACTA
CCCCGCCACGCGCCACACCGTCGATCCGGACCGCCACATCGAGCGGGTCACCGAGCTGCAAGAACTCTTC
CTCACGCGCGTCGGGCTCGACATCGGCAAGGTGTGGGTCGCGGACGACGGCGCCGCCGTGGCGGTCTGGA
CCACGCCGGAGAGCGTCGAAGCGGGGGCGGTGTTCGCCGAGATCGGCCCGCGCATGGCCGAGTTGAGCGG
TTCCCGGCTGGCCGCGCAGCAACAGATGGAAGGCCTCCTGGCGCCGCACCGGCCCAAGGAGCCCGCGTGG
TTCCTGGCCACCGTCGGAGTCTCGCCCGACCACCAGGGCAAGGGTCTGGGCAGCGCCGTCGTGCTCCCCG
GAGTGGAGGCGGCCGAGCGCGCCGGGGTGCCCGCCTTCCTGGAGACCTCCGCGCCCCGCAACCTCCCCTT
CTACGAGCGGCTCGGCTTCACCGTCACCGCCGACGTCGAGGTGCCCGAAGGACCGCGCACCTGGTGCATG
ACCCGCAAGCCCGGTGCCTGAACGCGTTAAGTCGACAATCAACCTCTGGATTACAAAATTTGTGAAAGAT
TGACTGGTATTCTTAACTATGTTGCTCCTTTTACGCTATGTGGATACGCTGCTTTAATGCCTTTGTATCA
TGCTATTGCTTCCCGTATGGCTTTCATTTTCTCCTCCTTGTATAAATCCTGGTTGCTGTCTCTTTATGAG
GAGTTGTGGCCCGTTGTCAGGCAACGTGGCGTGGTGTGCACTGTGTTTGCTGACGCAACCCCCACTGGTT
GGGGCATTGCCACCACCTGTCAGCTCCTTTCCGGGACTTTCGCTTTCCCCCTCCCTATTGCCACGGCGGA
ACTCATCGCCGCCTGCCTTGCCCGCTGCTGGACAGGGGCTCGGCTGTTGGGCACTGACAATTCCGTGGTG
TTGTCGGGGAAATCATCGTCCTTTCCTTGGCTGCTCGCCTGTGTTGCCACCTGGATTCTGCGCGGGACGT
CCTTCTGCTACGTCCCTTCGGCCCTCAATCCAGCGGACCTTCCTTCCCGCGGCCTGCTGCCGGCTCTGCG
GCCTCTTCCGCGTCTTCGCCTTCGCCCTCAGACGAGTCGGATCTCCCTTTGGGCCGCCTCCCCGCGTCGA
CTTTAAGACCAATGACTTACAAGGCAGCTGTAGATCTTAGCCACTTTTTAAAAGAAAAGGGGGGACTGGA
AGGGCTAATTCACTCCCAACGAAGACAAGATCTGCTTTTTGCTTGTACTGGGTCTCTCTGGTTAGACCAG
ATCTGAGCCTGGGAGCTCTCTGGCTAACTAGGGAACCCACTGCTTAAGCCTCAATAAAGCTTGCCTTGAG
TGCTTCAAGTAGTGTGTGCCCGTCTGTTGTGTGACTCTGGTAACTAGAGATCCCTCAGACCCTTTTAGTC
AGTGTGGAAAATCTCTAGCAGTACGTATAGTAGTTCATGTCATCTTATTATTCAGTATTTATAACTTGCA
AAGAAATGAATATCAGAGAGTGAGAGGAACTTGTTTATTGCAGCTTATAATGGTTACAAATAAAGCAATA
GCATCACAAATTTCACAAATAAAGCATTTTTTTCACTGCATTCTAGTTGTGGTTTGTCCAAACTCATCAA
TGTATCTTATCATGTCTGGCTCTAGCTATCCCGCCCCTAACTCCGCCCATCCCGCCCCTAACTCCGCCCA
GTTCCGCCCATTCTCCGCCCCATGGCTGACTAATTTTTTTTATTTATGCAGAGGCCGAGGCCGCCTCGGC
CTCTGAGCTATTCCAGAAGTAGTGAGGAGGCTTTTTTGGAGGCCTAGGGACGTACCCAATTCGCCCTATA
GTGAGTCGTATTACGCGCGCTCACTGGCCGTCGTTTTACAACGTCGTGACTGGGAAAACCCTGGCGTTAC
CCAACTTAATCGCCTTGCAGCACATCCCCCTTTCGCCAGCTGGCGTAATAGCGAAGAGGCCCGCACCGAT
CGCCCTTCCCAACAGTTGCGCAGCCTGAATGGCGAATGGG
[124 nt withheld, positions 10076-10199]
C
[91 nt withheld, positions 10201-10291]
A
[49 nt withheld, positions 10293-10341]
CCTTTGACGTTGGAGTCCACGTTCTTT
[37 nt withheld, positions 10369-10405]
ACCCTATCTCGGTCTATTCTTTTGATTTATAAGGGATTTTGCCGATTTCGGCCTATTGGTTAAAAAATGA
GCTGATTTAACAAAAATTTAACGCGAATTTTAACAAAATATTAACGCTTACAATTTAGGTGGCACTTTTC
GGGGAAATGTGCGCGGAACCCCTATTTGTTTATTTTTCTAAATACATTCAAATATGTATCCGCTCATGAG
ACAATAACCCTGATAAATGCTTCAATAATATTGAAAAAGGAAGAGTATGAGTATTCAACATTTCCGTGTC
GCCCTTATTCCCTTTTTTGCGGCATTTTGCCTTCCTGTTTTTGCTCACCCAGAAACGCTGGTGAAAGTAA
AAGATGCTGAAGATCAGTTGGGTGCACGAGTGGGTTACATCGAACTGGATCTCAACAGCGGTAAGATCCT
TGAGAGTTTTCGCCCCGAAGAACGTTTTCCAATGATGAGCACTTTTAAAGTTCTGCTATGTGGCGCGGTA
TTATCCCGTATTGACGCCGGGCAAGAGCAACTCGGTCGCCGCATACACTATTCTCAGAATGACTTGGTTG
AGTACTCACCAGTCACAGAAAAGCATCTTACGGATGGCATGACAGTAAGAGAATTATGCAGTGCTGCCAT
AACCATGAGTGATAACACTGCGGCCAACTTACTTCTGACAACGATCGGAGGACCGAAGGAGCTAACCGCT
TTTTTGCACAACATGGGGGATCATGTAACTCGCCTTGATCGTTGGGAACCGGAGCTGAATGAAGCCATAC
CAAACGACGAGCGTGACACCACGATGCCTGTAGCAATGGCAACAACGTTGCGCAAACTATTAACTGGCGA
ACTACTTACTCTAGCTTCCCGGCAACAATTAATAGACTGGATGGAGGCGGATAAAGTTGCAGGACCACTT
CTGCGCTCGGCCCTTCCGGCTGGCTGGTTTATTGCTGATAAATCTGGAGCCGGTGAGCGTGGGTCTCGCG
GTATCATTGCAGCACTGGGGCCAGATGGTAAGCCCTCCCGTATCGTAGTTATCTACACGACGGGGAGTCA
GGCAACTATGGATGAACGAAATAGACAGATCGCTGAGATAGGTGCCTCACTGATTAAGCATTGGTAACTG
TCAGACCAAGTTTACTCATATATACTTTAGATTGATTTAAAACTTCATTTTTAATTTAAAAGGATCTAGG
TGAAGATCCTTTTTGATAATCTCATGACCAAAATCCCTTAACGTGAGTTTTCGTTCCACTGAGCGTCAGA
CCCCGTAGAAAAGATCAAAGGATCTTCTTGAGATCCTTTTTTTCTGCGCGTAATCTGCTGCTTGCAAACA
AAAAAACCACCGCTACCAGCGGTGGTTTGTTTGCCGGATCAAGAGCTACCAACTCTTTTTCCGAAGGTAA
CTGGCTTCAGCAGAGCGCAGATACCAAATACTGTTCTTCTAGTGTAGCCGTAGTTAGGCCACCACTTCAA
GAACTCTGTAGCACCGCCTACATACCTCGCTCTGCTAATCCTGTTACCAGTGGCTGCTGCCAGTGGCGAT
AAGTCGTGTCTTACCGGGTTGGACTCAAGACGATAGTTACCGGATAAGGCGCAGCGGTCGGGCTGAACGG
GGGGTTCGTGCACACAGCCCAGCTTGGAGCGAACGACCTACACCGAACTGAGATACCTACAGCGTGAGCT
ATGAGAAAGCGCCACGCTTCCCGAAGGGAGAAAGGCGGACAGGTATCCGGTAAGCGGCAGGGTCGGAACA
GGAGAGCGCACGAGGGAGCTTCCAGGGGGAAACGCCTGGTATCTTTATAGTCCTGTCGGGTTTCGCCACC
TCTGACTTGAGCGTCGATTTTTGTGATGCTCGTCAGGGGGGCGGAGCCTATGGAAAAACGCCAGCAACGC
GGCCTTTTTACGGTTCCTGGCCTTTTGCTGGCCTTTTGCTCACATGTTCTTTCCTGCGTTATCCCCTGAT
TCTGTGGATAACCGTATTACCGCCTTTGAGTGAGCTGATACCGCTCGCCGCAGCCGAACGACCGAGCGCA
GCGAGTCAGTGAGCGAGGAAGCGGAAGAGCGCCCAATACGCAAACCGCCTCTCCCCGCGCGTTGGCCGAT
TCATTAATGCAGCTGGCACGACAGGTTTCCCGACTGGAAAGCGGGCAGTGAGCGCAACGCAATTAATGTG
AGTTAGCTCACTCATTAGGCACCCCAGGCTTTACACTTTATGCTTCCGGCTCGTATGTTGTGTGGAATTG
TGAGCGGATAACAATTTCACACAGGAAACAGCTATGACCATGATTACGCCAAGCGCGCAATTAACCCTCA
CTAAAGGGAACAAAAGCTGGAGCTGCAAGCTTAA
Features (pLannotate 1.2.2; 35 found; start..end, strand, type, name):
      1..227     +  promoter       RSV promoter: Rous sarcoma virus enhancer/promoter
    228..408     +  LTR            5' LTR (truncated): truncated 5' long terminal repeat (LTR) from HIV-1
    455..580     +  misc_feature   HIV-1 Ψ: packaging signal of human immunodeficiency virus type 1
    564..927     +  CDS            HIV-1 gag (fragment): gag protein from human immunodeficiency virus 1; gag
   1073..1306    +  misc_feature   RRE: The Rev response element (RRE) of HIV-1 allows for Rev-dependent mRNA export from the nucleus to the cytoplasm.
   1683..1709    +  CDS            Rev (fragment): human immunodeficiency virus 1 (HIV-1) Rev protein; rev; enhances nuclear export of unspliced and incompletely spliced viral mRNAs
   1737..2138    +  promoter       SFFV promoter: spleen focus-forming virus long terminal repeat (LTR) promoter
   2148..2171    +  misc_feature   MCS (fragment): pBluescript multiple cloning site
   2203..2220    +  protein_bind   attB1 (fragment): mutant version of attB; core recombination site for the Gateway® BP reaction BP Clonase™
   2229..4346    +  CDS            BCL6 (sequence partly withheld): BCL6_HUMAN - Also known as BCL5, LAZ3, ZBTB27, ZNF51. Experimental evidence at protein level: Swiss-Prot protein existence level 1. Transcriptional repressor mainly required for germinal center (GC) formation and antibody affinity maturation which has different mechanisms of action specific to the lineage and biological functions. Forms complexes with different corepressors and histone deacetylases to repress the transcriptional expression of different subsets of target genes. Represses its target genes by binding directly to the DNA sequence 5'-TTCCTAGAA-3' (BCL6-binding site) or indirectly b
   4354..4371    -  protein_bind   attB2 (fragment): mutant version of attB; core recombination site for the Gateway® BP reaction BP Clonase™
   4437..5153    +  CDS            EGFP: the original enhanced GFP (Yang et al., 1996) mammalian codon-optimized
   5177..5763    +  misc_feature   IRES2: internal ribosome entry site (IRES) of the encephalomyocarditis virus (EMCV)
   5779..6486    +  CDS            mCherry: mCherry is a basic (constitutively fluorescent) red fluorescent protein published in 2004, derived from Discosoma sp.. It is reported to be a very rapidly-maturing monomer with low acid sensitivity.
   6545..6662    +  misc_feature   cPPT/CTS: central polypurine tract and central termination sequence of HIV-1
   6723..6789    +  CDS            small t antigen (fragment): SV40 (simian virus 40) small t antigen
   6815..7026    +  promoter       EF-1α core promoter: core promoter for human elongation factor EF-1α
   7027..7965    +  intron         EF-1α intron A: intron upstream of the start codon of human EF-1α
   7987..8586    +  CDS            PuroR (fragment): puromycin N-acetyltransferase; pac from Streptomyces; confers resistance to puromycin
   8602..9190    +  misc_feature   WPRE: woodchuck hepatitis virus posttranscriptional regulatory element
   9241..9260    +  misc_feature   cPPT/CTS (fragment): central polypurine tract and central termination sequence of HIV-1
   9262..9495    +  LTR            3' LTR (ΔU3): self-inactivating 3' long terminal repeat (LTR) from HIV-1
   9573..9694    +  polyA_signal   SV40 poly(A) signal: SV40 polyadenylation signal
   9734..9869    +  rep_origin     SV40 ori: SV40 origin of replication
   9890..9908    -  promoter       T7 promoter: promoter for bacteriophage T7 RNA polymerase
   9916..10071   +  CDS            lacZα (fragment): LacZα fragment of β-galactosidase; lacZ fragment
  10076..10504   +  rep_origin     f1 ori (sequence partly withheld): f1 bacteriophage origin of replication; arrow indicates direction of (+) strand synthesis
  10557..10661   +  promoter       AmpR promoter: bla
  10662..11522   +  CDS            AmpR: β-lactamase; bla; confers resistance to ampicillin, carbenicillin, and related antibiotics
  11693..12281   +  rep_origin     ori: high-copy-number ColE1/pMB1/pBR322/pUC origin of replication
  12464..12556   +  CDS            lacI (fragment): lac repressor; lacI; The lac repressor binds to the lac operator to inhibit transcription in E. coli. This inhibition can be relieved by adding lactose or isopropyl-β-D-thiogalactopyranoside (IPTG).
  12569..12590   +  protein_bind   CAP binding site: CAP binding activates transcription in the presence of cAMP. E. coli catabolite activator protein
  12605..12635   +  promoter       lac promoter: promoter for the E. coli lac operon
  12639..12661   +  protein_bind   lac operator (fragment): The lac repressor binds to the lac operator to inhibit transcription in E. coli. This inhibition can be relieved by adding lactose or isopropyl-β-D-thiogalactopyranoside (IPTG). lac repressor encoded by lacI
  12704..12722   +  promoter       T3 promoter: promoter for bacteriophage T3 RNA polymerase
