[The description below was written by a language model from this plasmid's Addgene catalogue record and pLannotate feature annotations shown in this document.]
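Description:
BCL6-GFP in Artichoke is a third-generation-style, self-inactivating HIV-1 lentiviral transfer plasmid of about 12.7 kb, built by Gateway cloning of full-length human BCL6 into the Artichoke reporter backbone. It is propagated in E. coli through a high-copy ColE1/pUC origin with ampicillin selection (AmpR). The backbone also carries an f1 origin, an SV40 origin and remnants of lac/T7/T3 cloning sequences. The viral genome is transcribed from an RSV promoter fused to a truncated 5' LTR and contains the Ψ packaging signal with a gag fragment, the RRE for Rev-dependent export, cPPT/CTS, a WPRE and a ΔU3 3' LTR followed by an SV40 poly(A) signal. Packaging functions must therefore be supplied in trans, and the integrated provirus lacks LTR promoter activity.

The main expression cassette is driven by the SFFV promoter. The BCL6 coding sequence, flanked by residual attB1 and attB2 sites, is followed by EGFP, giving a C-terminal GFP fusion according to the record. Downstream, an EMCV IRES directs translation of mCherry from the same transcript. Because both fluorophores come from one mRNA, mCherry can act as an internal control for expression level, so the GFP-to-mCherry ratio reflects the abundance or stability of the BCL6 fusion protein. A separate EF-1α promoter with its intron A drives a puromycin resistance gene for selecting transduced mammalian cells. The stated purpose is overexpression of full-length BCL6-GFP, and the associated publication concerns small-molecule-induced degradation of BCL6, which fits use as a protein-stability reporter.
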