Addgene plasmid #169931: BCL6-GFP in Artichoke
Purpose: Overexpression of Full Length of BCL6-GFP fusion
Depositing lab: Benjamin Ebert. Depositing organization: Dana-Farber Cancer Institute. Publication: Small-molecule-induced polymerization triggers degradation of BCL6. Slabicki M, Yoon H, Koeppel J, Nitsch L, Roy Burman SS, Di Genua C, Donovan KA, Sperling AS, Hunkeler M, Tsai JM, Sharma R, Guirguis A, Zou C, Chudasama P, Gasser JA, Miller PG, Scholl C, Frohling S, Nowak RP, Fischer ES, Ebert BL. Nature. 2020 Dec;588(7836):164-168. doi: 10.1038/s41586-020-2925-1. Epub 2020 Nov 18. PubMed 33208943.
Backbone
  Vector backbone: Artichoke (Plasmid #73320)
  Vector type: Lentiviral
Growth in bacteria
  Bacterial resistance: Ampicillin, 100 μg/mL
  Growth temperature: 37°C
  Growth strain: NEB Stable
  Copy number: High Copy
Gene/Insert
  Gene/Insert name: BCL6
  Species: H. sapiens (human)
  Insert size (bp): 2122
  Entrez Gene: BCL6 (a.k.a. BCL5, BCL6A, LAZ3, ZBTB27, ZNF51)
  Tag / fusion protein: GFP (C terminal on insert)
  Cloning method: Gateway Cloning
Terms and licenses: Academic/Nonprofit Terms; Industry Terms: Not Available to Industry
How to cite: BCL6-GFP in Artichoke was a gift from Benjamin Ebert (Addgene plasmid # 169931 ; http://n2t.net/addgene:169931 ; RRID:Addgene_169931)
